Addgene plasmid #42245: Zebrafish-gRNA-0005
Purpose: gRNA targeted to zebrafish gene gsk3b
Depositing lab: Keith Joung. Depositing organization: Massachusetts General Hospital. Publication: Efficient genome editing in zebrafish using a CRISPR-Cas system. Hwang WY, Fu Y, Reyon D, Maeder ML, Tsai SQ, Sander JD, Peterson RT, Yeh JR, Joung JK. Nat Biotechnol. 2013 Jan 29. doi: 10.1038/nbt.2501. PubMed 23360964.
Backbone
  Vector backbone: DR274
  Backbone manufacturer: Joung lab (Addgene plasmid# 42250)
  Backbone size w/o insert (bp): 2147
  Vector type: CRISPR ; zebrafish expression
Growth in bacteria
  Bacterial resistance: Kanamycin, 50 μg/mL
  Growth temperature: 37°C
  Growth strain: XL1 Blue
  Copy number: Unknown
Gene/Insert
  Gene/Insert name: gRNA-gsk3b (alt name: DR338)
  Species: D. rerio (zebrafish)
  Insert size (bp): 20
  Entrez Gene: gsk3b (a.k.a. GSK-3[b], GSK3, fk80d11, wu:fb68h05, wu:fk80d11)
  Promoter: T7
  Cloning method: Unknown
  Sequencing primers: 5′ M13 forward
Terms and licenses: Academic/Nonprofit Terms; Industry Terms: Not Available to Industry
Depositor comments: Target site: GGGACCTGACCGGCCGCAGG Guide RNA sequence: TAATACGACTCACTATAGGGACCTGACCGGCCGCAGGGTTTTAGAGCTAGAAATAGCAAG TTAAAATAAGGCTAGTCCGTTATCAACTTGAAAAAGTGGCACCGAGTCGGTGCTTTTAAA
How to cite: Zebrafish-gRNA-0005 was a gift from Keith Joung (Addgene plasmid # 42245 ; http://n2t.net/addgene:42245 ; RRID:Addgene_42245)
