[The description below was written by a language model from this plasmid's Addgene catalogue record.]
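Description:
Zebrafish-gRNA-0005 (alternative name DR338) is a small bacterial plasmid that serves as a template for producing a single guide RNA directed against the zebrafish (Danio rerio) gene gsk3b, which encodes glycogen synthase kinase 3 beta. It is built on the DR274 backbone, a compact guide RNA vector of about 2.1 kb, and is classified as a CRISPR / zebrafish expression construct. The plasmid is maintained in E. coli under kanamycin selection. The record gives the copy number as unknown and does not name the origin of replication, and no feature table is provided.

The insert is a 20 bp targeting sequence matching a site in gsk3b, placed immediately downstream of a T7 promoter and upstream of the invariant guide RNA scaffold carried by the backbone. The depositor's comments show this arrangement: T7 promoter, gene-specific spacer, then the chimeric crRNA–tracrRNA scaffold that binds Cas9. Because T7 is a bacteriophage promoter, the guide is not expected to be transcribed in fish cells. Vectors of this design are instead used for in vitro run-off transcription with T7 RNA polymerase. The resulting RNA can then be delivered together with a source of Cas9 nuclease, generally by embryo microinjection, although the record itself does not describe the delivery route.

The construct was deposited in connection with work demonstrating efficient CRISPR-Cas genome editing in zebrafish. Its intended use is to introduce targeted mutations at the gsk3b locus. It carries no Cas9 coding sequence, reporter or eukaryotic selection marker according to the record, so nuclease must be supplied separately. The cloning method used to insert the spacer is not stated.
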