>Addgene plasmid #42245 | Zebrafish-gRNA-0005 | depositor partial sequence | sequence record 57085 | T7 promoter + target site + gRNA + DraI site
TAATACGACTCACTATAGGGACCTGACCGGCCGCAGGGTTTTAGAGCTAGAAATAGCAAGTTAAAATAAG
GCTAGTCCGTTATCAACTTGAAAAAGTGGCACCGAGTCGGTGCTTTTAAA
