>Addgene plasmid #42245 | Zebrafish-gRNA-0005 | addgene partial sequence | sequence record 57632 | M13-F20 5'-TGTAAAACGACGGCCAGT-3'
AGGTGAGCCAGTGAGTTGATTGCAGTCCAGTTACGCTGGAGTCTGAGGCTCGTCCTGAATGATATGCGAC
CGCCGGAGGGTTGCGTTTGAGACGGGCGACAGATCCAGTCGCGCTGCTCTCGTCGATCCAAGCTTTTTAA
AAGCACCGACTCGGTGCCACTTTTTCAAGTTGATAACGGACTAGCCTTATTTTAACTTGCTATTTCTAGC
TCTAAAACCCTGCGGCCGGTCAGGTCCCTATAGTGAGTCGTATTAGCTAGCGGTGCGAGCGGATCGAGCA
GTGTCGATCACTACTGGACCGCGAGCTGTGCTGCGACCCGTGATCTTACGGCATTATACGTATGATCGGT
CCACGATCAGCTAGATTATCTAGTCAGCTTGATGTCATAGCTGTTTCCTGAGGCTCAATACTGACCATTT
AAATCATACCTGACCTCCATAGCAGAAAGTCAAAAGCCTCCGACCGGAGGCTTTTGACTTGATCGGCACG
TAAGAGGTTCCAACTTTCACCATAATGAAATAAGATCACTACCGGGCGTATTTTTTGAGTTATCGAGATT
TTCAGGAGCTAAGGAAGCTAAAATGAGCCATATTCAACGGGAAACGTCTTGCTTGAAGCCGCGATTAAAT
TCCAACATGGATGCTGATTTATATGGGTATAAATGGGCTCGCGATAATGTCGGGCAATCAGGTGCGACAA
TCTATCGATTGTATGGGAAGCCCGATGCGCCAGAGTTGTTTCTGAAACATGGCAAAGGTAGCGTTGCCAA
TGATGTTACAGATGAGATGGTCAGGCTAAACTGGCTGACGGAATTTATGCCTCTTCCGAC
